>Addgene plasmid #122935 | pSM001 | addgene full sequence | sequence record 241264 | Addgene NGS Result
CGCAGCCGAACGACCGAGCGCAGCGAGTCAGTGAGCGAGGAAGCGGAAGAGCGCCCAATACGCAAACCGC
CTCTCCCCGCGCGTTGGCCGATTCATTAATGCAGCTGGCACGACAGGTTTCCCGACTGGAAAGCGGGCAG
TGAGCGCAACGCAATTAATGTGAGTTAGCTCACTCATTAGGCACCCCAGGCTTTACACTTTATGCTTCCG
GCTCGTATGTTGTGTGGAATTGTGAGCGGATAACAATTTCACACAGGAAACAGCTATGACCATGATTACG
CCAAGCTCGAAATTAACCCTCACTAAAGGGAACAAAAGCTGGTACCATCATAGAGAAATCATATGAAAAA
TCAAATACAACTCTGGGCTTGGAGGAAGTCATTATAAGATCCGGTTACATGGGTGTTTGTATTGATAACA
TTCCCTCCCAATATAGCTCTTACAATAATATGACTACATTCTCCAATTCAATTTGCTATGCAAGAAAGAA
TTTAAGCTCGGTTCCCTTATACAGAGACTTGGAAATTCAACTCTCAAATATTGCATCTTCCAGCTCCAAA
ACCCAATCAAGCGTTGTCTTGAACATTTTGAAGTTAGCCCAATTAACTTCGGTTAATGTTATACATCCAT
ATGTCTTGATGGCAACTGTAATCCTAACAATCCTAATGTTTCTATTTATTCTGTATGTAACTGTCCCTAA
GTTACCATTCAAACTAGCGGTTAATAAATTTCTACTGTTGCTAAGTTCAACTATAGTTTTGACATGGGGT
ATTGGTGCGATGTGGACTCATGTAGGGATAAATGCAAGTTACAGATTGGTTCCATCATCAAGTATGAATA
TAATCACTGTCAAGAAGGGCAAGAAGGCAGCAGTAATGGCTTGGTTTAGCTTTGCATTCCTCCTTTTAGA
CAGTGTGGTTTTATGGTTAATATTTTTAAGGGATAGGAAAAGCTTGAAAGATGAAATTGATAATGTTCCA
TGTGCCCAAAATAGGTACAATAACTACTCTTCGGATTCATCTACATTGCATTCCAAAGTTTAGCTCGAGG
GTCAGATTCATTATCTACAAAGACTGTAAAAAGAAAGTGGAATATTCATTCATATCATATTTTTTCTATT
AACTGCCTGGTTTCTTTTAAATTTTTTATTGGTTGTCGACTTGAACGGAGTGACAATATATATATATATA
TATTTAATAATGACATCATTATCTGTAAATCTGATTCTTAATGCTATTCTAGTTATGTAAGAGTGGTCCC
CTAGGATATTGAAGTATCCCTATCAGTGATAGAGAAGTCCCTATCAGTGATAGAGAATCCCTATCAGTGA
TAGAGATGCGTCCTCGTCTTCACCGGTCGCGTTCCTGAAACGCAGATGTGCCTTCCCTATCAGTGATAGA
GAAACAATAAAGATTCTACAATACTAGCTTTTATGGTTATGAAGAGGAAAAATTGGCAGTAACCTGGCCC
CACAAACCTTCAAATTAACGAATCAAATTAACAACCATAGGATGATAATGCGATTAGTTTTTTAGCCTTA
TTTCTGGGGTAATTAATCAGCGAAGCGATGATTTTTGATCTATTAACAGATATATAAATGGAAAAGCTGC
AGATCTATATTCAATTGCAAGGTGACGTACTTCAGATAAACACTTTATTGTACCATCTTAAGCGGCTATA
TAAAGTGTCATATACACCCTTCACCAAATACGCAACATGTCTGAATATCTAGCTCAGACGCCCTGCAAAT
TTACTATATGGTCAAGCGAAATAGACCTAATCAGAACAAACCTGTTGGTGAACGCTCACCCTTTAAGCAC
GGTTGGGCGACTACTTCAATATATCCATTATCAAATATACAAGCAATTAAGAGCTATCTATCAACCAGAG
GAACAGTGCACGAACTCGGAAATACCTCACACACCCTTAAATAGTATCAACACTTACTTCCTAAGTTACG
AAGGCAGAGAGTTATCTGCATCGATAACGTGTTTATTAAAGGACATCACGTCATCTAGCCACCCAGATTC
GAACCATTTCATAAGACTACAACTGGAAAAGCGTACTTCTCCTTCCGGTTCAGCAGAATTCTGTACAAAT
AGGGCCGCATCATGTAATTAGTTATGTCACGCTTACATTCACGCCCTCCCCCCACATCCGCTCTAACCGA
AAAGGAAGGAGTTAGACAACCTGAAGTCTAGGTCCCTATTTATTTTCTTATAGTTATGTTAGTATTAAGA
ACGTTATTTATATTTCAAATTTTTCTTTTTTTTCTGTACGGACGCGTGTACGCATCTAGCTAGAGCGGCC
GCCACCGCGGTGGAGCTCCAATTCGCCCTATAGTGAGTCGTATTACAATTCACTGGCCGTCGTTTTACAA
CGTCGTGACTGGGAAAACCCTGGCGTTACCCAACTTAATCGCCTTGCAGCACATCCCCCTTTCGCCAGCT
GGCGTAATAGCGAAGAGGCCCGCACCGATCGCCCTTCCCAACAGTTGCGCAGCCTGAATGGCGAATGG
[124 nt withheld, positions 2519-2642]
C
[91 nt withheld, positions 2644-2734]
A
[49 nt withheld, positions 2736-2784]
CCTTTGACGTTGGAGTCCACGTTCTTT
[37 nt withheld, positions 2812-2848]
ACCCTATCTCGGTCTATTCTTTTGATTTATAAGGGATTTTGCCGATTTCGGCCTATTGGTTAAAAAATGA
GCTGATTTAACAAAAATTTAACGCGAATTTTAACAAAATATTAACGCTTACAATTTCCTGATGCGGTATT
TTCTCCTTACGCATCTGTGCGGTATTTCACACCGCATAGGGTAATAACTGATATAATTAAATTGAAGCTC
TAATTTGTGAGTTTAGTATACATGCATTTACTTATAATACAGTTTTTTAGTTTTGCTGGCCGCATCTTCT
CAAATATGCTTCCCAGCCTGCTTTTCTGTAACGTTCACCCTCTACCTTAGCATCCCTTCCCTTTGCAAAT
AGTCCTCTTCCAACAATAATAATGTCAGATCCTGTAGAGACCACATCATCCACGGTTCTATACTGTTGAC
CCAATGCGTCTCCCTTGTCATCTAAACCCACACCGGGTGTCATAATCAACCAATCGTAACCTTCATCTCT
TCCACCCATGTCTCTTTGAGCAATAAAGCCGATAACAAAATCTTTGTCGCTCTTCGCAATGTCAACAGTA
CCCTTAGTATATTCTCCAGTAGATAGGGAGCCCTTGCATGACAATTCTGCTAACATCAAAAGGCCTCTAG
GTTCCTTTGTTACTTCTTCTGCCGCCTGCTTCAAACCGCTAACAATACCTGGGCCCACCACACCGTGTGC
ATTCGTAATGTCTGCCCATTCTGCTATTCTGTATACACCCGCAGAGTACTGCAATTTGACTGTATTACCA
ATGTCAGCAAATTTTCTGTCTTCGAAGAGTAAAAAATTGTACTTGGCGGATAATGCCTTTAGCGGCTTAA
CTGTGCCCTCCATGGAAAAATCAGTCAAGATATCCACATGTGTTTTTAGTAAACAAATTTTGGGACCTAA
TGCTTCAACTAACTCCAGTAATTCCTTGGTGGTACGAACATCCAATGAAGCACACAAGTTTGTTTGCTTT
TCGTGCATGATATTAAATAGCTTGGCAGCAACAGGACTAGGATGAGTAGCAGCACGTTCCTTATATGTAG
CTTTCGACATGATTTATCTTCGTTTCCTGCAGGTTTTTGTTCTGTGCAGTTGGGTTAAGAATACTGGGCA
ATTTCATGTTTCTTCAACACTACATATGCGTATATATACCAATCTAAGTCTGTGCTCCTTCCTTCGTTCT
TCCTTCTGTTCGGAGATTACCGAATCAAAAAAATTTCAAGGAAACCGAAATCAAAAAAAAGAATAAAAAA
AAAATGATGAATTGAAAAGGTGGTATGGTGCACTCTCAGTACAATCTGCTCTGATGCCGCATAGTTAAGC
CAGCCCCGACACCCGCCAACACCCGCTGACGCGCCCTGACGGGCTTGTCTGCTCCCGGCATCCGCTTACA
GACAAGCTGTGACCGTCTCCGGGAGCTGCATGTGTCAGAGGTTTTCACCGTCATCACCGAAACGCGCGAG
ACGAAAGGGCCTCGTGATACGCCTATTTTTATAGGTTAATGTCATGATAATAATGGTTTCTTAGACGTCA
GGTGGCACTTTTCGGGGAAATGTGCGCGGAACCCCTATTTGTTTATTTTTCTAAATACATTCAAATATGT
ATCCGCTCATGAGACAATAACCCTGATAAATGCTTCAATAATATTGAAAAAGGAAGAGTATGAGTATTCA
ACATTTCCGTGTCGCCCTTATTCCCTTTTTTGCGGCATTTTGCCTTCCTGTTTTTGCTCACCCAGAAACG
CTGGTGAAAGTAAAAGATGCTGAAGATCAGTTGGGTGCACGAGTGGGTTACATCGAACTGGATCTCAACA
GCGGTAAGATCCTTGAGAGTTTTCGCCCCGAAGAACGTTTTCCAATGATGAGCACTTTTAAAGTTCTGCT
ATGTGGCGCGGTATTATCCCGTATTGACGCCGGGCAAGAGCAACTCGGTCGCCGCATACACTATTCTCAG
AATGACTTGGTTGAGTACTCACCAGTCACAGAAAAGCATCTTACGGATGGCATGACAGTAAGAGAATTAT
GCAGTGCTGCCATAACCATGAGTGATAACACTGCGGCCAACTTACTTCTGACAACGATCGGAGGACCGAA
GGAGCTAACCGCTTTTTTGCACAACATGGGGGATCATGTAACTCGCCTTGATCGTTGGGAACCGGAGCTG
AATGAAGCCATACCAAACGACGAGCGTGACACCACGATGCCTGTAGCAATGGCAACAACGTTGCGCAAAC
TATTAACTGGCGAACTACTTACTCTAGCTTCCCGGCAACAATTAATAGACTGGATGGAGGCGGATAAAGT
TGCAGGACCACTTCTGCGCTCGGCCCTTCCGGCTGGCTGGTTTATTGCTGATAAATCTGGAGCCGGTGAG
CGTGGGTCTCGCGGTATCATTGCAGCACTGGGGCCAGATGGTAAGCCCTCCCGTATCGTAGTTATCTACA
CGACGGGGAGTCAGGCAACTATGGATGAACGAAATAGACAGATCGCTGAGATAGGTGCCTCACTGATTAA
GCATTGGTAACTGTCAGACCAAGTTTACTCATATATACTTTAGATTGATTTAAAACTTCATTTTTAATTT
AAAAGGATCTAGGTGAAGATCCTTTTTGATAATCTCATGACCAAAATCCCTTAACGTGAGTTTTCGTTCC
ACTGAGCGTCAGACCCCGTAGAAAAGATCAAAGGATCTTCTTGAGATCCTTTTTTTCTGCGCGTAATCTG
CTGCTTGCAAACAAAAAAACCACCGCTACCAGCGGTGGTTTGTTTGCCGGATCAAGAGCTACCAACTCTT
TTTCCGAAGGTAACTGGCTTCAGCAGAGCGCAGATACCAAATACTGTTCTTCTAGTGTAGCCGTAGTTAG
GCCACCACTTCAAGAACTCTGTAGCACCGCCTACATACCTCGCTCTGCTAATCCTGTTACCAGTGGCTGC
TGCCAGTGGCGATAAGTCGTGTCTTACCGGGTTGGACTCAAGACGATAGTTACCGGATAAGGCGCAGCGG
TCGGGCTGAACGGGGGGTTCGTGCACACAGCCCAGCTTGGAGCGAACGACCTACACCGAACTGAGATACC
TACAGCGTGAGCTATGAGAAAGCGCCACGCTTCCCGAAGGGAGAAAGGCGGACAGGTATCCGGTAAGCGG
CAGGGTCGGAACAGGAGAGCGCACGAGGGAGCTTCCAGGGGGAAACGCCTGGTATCTTTATAGTCCTGTC
GGGTTTCGCCACCTCTGACTTGAGCGTCGATTTTTGTGATGCTCGTCAGGGGGGCGGAGCCTATGGAAAA
ACGCCAGCAACGCGGCCTTTTTACGGTTCCTGGCCTTTTGCTGGCCTTTTGCTCACATGTTCTTTCCTGC
GTTATCCCCTGATTCTGTGGATAACCGTATTACCGCCTTTGAGTGAGCTGATACCGCTCGC
Features (pLannotate 1.2.2; 27 found; start..end, strand, type, name):
      1..49      +  rep_origin     RSF ori (fragment): Plasmids containing the RSF 1030 origin of replication can be propagated in E. coli cells that contain additional plasmids with compatible origins.
     51..143     +  CDS            lacI (fragment): lac repressor; lacI; The lac repressor binds to the lac operator to inhibit transcription in E. coli. This inhibition can be relieved by adding lactose or isopropyl-β-D-thiogalactopyranoside (IPTG).
    156..177     +  protein_bind   CAP binding site: CAP binding activates transcription in the presence of cAMP. E. coli catabolite activator protein
    192..222     +  promoter       lac promoter: promoter for the E. coli lac operon
    230..246     +  protein_bind   lac operator: The lac repressor binds to the lac operator to inhibit transcription in E. coli. This inhibition can be relieved by adding lactose or isopropyl-β-D-thiogalactopyranoside (IPTG). lac repressor encoded by lacI
    291..309     +  promoter       T3 promoter: promoter for bacteriophage T3 RNA polymerase
    324..1040    +  CDS            FIG1 (fragment): FIG1_YEAST - Experimental evidence at protein level: Swiss-Prot protein existence level 1. Required for efficient mating. From Saccharomyces cerevisiae (strain ATCC 204508 / S288c) (Baker's yeast).
   1174..1191    +  promoter       LEU2 promoter (fragment): S. cerevisiae LEU2
   1276..1295    +  promoter       PLtetO-1 promoter (fragment): modified phage lambda PL promoter with tet operator sites (Lutz and Bujard, 1997)
   1298..1317    +  promoter       tight TRE promoter (fragment): Tet-responsive promoter PTight, consisting of seven tet operator sequences followed by the minimal CMV promoter
   1318..1336    +  protein_bind   tet operator: tetO; bacterial operator O2 for the tetR and tetA genes tetracycline repressor TetR
   1337..1383    +  protein_bind   UAS (fragment): upstream activating sequence mediating Gal4-dependent induction Gal4
   1384..1404    +  protein_bind   tetracycline response element (fragment): contains seven copies of the tetracycline operator tetO tetracycline repressor TetR
   1717..2085    +  CDS            USA1 (fragment): USA1_YEAST - Experimental evidence at protein level: Swiss-Prot protein existence level 1. Scaffold protein of the endoplasmic reticulum-associated degradation (ERAD) (also known as endoplasmic reticulum quality control, ERQC) pathway involved in ubiquitin-dependent degradation of misfolded endoplasmic reticulum proteins. Component of the HRD1 ubiquitin ligase complex, which is part of the ERAD-L and ERAD-M pathways responsible for the rapid degradation of soluble lumenal and membrane proteins with misfolded lumenal domains (ERAD-L), or ER- membrane proteins with misfolded transmembrane domain
   2110..2295    +  terminator     CYC1 terminator (fragment): S. cerevisiae CYC1; transcription terminator for CYC1
   2300..2328    -  misc_feature   MCS (fragment): pBluescript multiple cloning site
   2337..2355    -  promoter       T7 promoter: promoter for bacteriophage T7 RNA polymerase
   2358..2515    +  CDS            lacZα (fragment): LacZα fragment of β-galactosidase; lacZ fragment
   2519..2947    +  rep_origin     f1 ori (sequence partly withheld): f1 bacteriophage origin of replication; arrow indicates direction of (+) strand synthesis
   2975..3026    -  misc_feature   bom (fragment): basis of mobility region from pBR322
   3105..3908    -  CDS            URA3: orotidine-5'-phosphate decarboxylase, required for uracil biosynthesis; S. cerevisiae URA3; yeast auxotrophic marker, counterselectable with 5-fluoroorotic acid (5-FOA)
   3909..4124    -  promoter       URA3 promoter: S. cerevisiae URA3
   4132..4181    -  misc_feature   bom (fragment): basis of mobility region from pBR322
   4283..4318    -  CDS            rop (fragment): Rop protein, which maintains plasmids at low copy number; rop
   4413..4517    +  promoter       AmpR promoter: bla
   4518..5378    +  CDS            AmpR: β-lactamase; bla; confers resistance to ampicillin, carbenicillin, and related antibiotics
   5549..6137    +  rep_origin     ori: high-copy-number ColE1/pMB1/pBR322/pUC origin of replication
