[The description below was written by a language model from this plasmid's Addgene catalogue record and pLannotate feature annotations shown in this document.]
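Description:
pSM001 is a yeast expression construct built on pRS306, an integrating shuttle vector. The feature table shows no yeast replication origin or centromere, so the plasmid has to insert into the genome to be maintained in Saccharomyces cerevisiae. In E. coli it replicates at high copy from a ColE1/pUC-type origin and is selected with ampicillin through the bla gene. An f1 origin and remnants of the pBluescript-style lacZα/MCS region, with flanking T3 and T7 promoters, are also present. In yeast, selection is by the URA3 marker with its own promoter, which complements uracil auxotrophy and can be counterselected with 5-FOA.

The payload, cloned between KpnI and NotI, is laid out in the depositor's comments as a FIG1 segment, a GAL7 terminator, the [tetO2]4inPgal1 promoter, and then the 5′UTR and a part of YML029W, followed by a terminator. The annotation agrees with this order. It detects a FIG1 fragment, tet operator and Gal4 UAS fragments that mark the hybrid promoter, a fragment of USA1 (the protein product of YML029W, an ERAD scaffold component), and a CYC1 terminator fragment. The promoter is a GAL1 promoter carrying inserted tet operators, so tetracycline-responsive regulators can act on it. The YML029W sequence is "marked" by four silent substitutions within bases 52–63, presumably so that its transcript can be told apart from the native mRNA without altering the protein. The role of the FIG1 segment is not stated; it may act as a homology region for integration.

The stated purpose is expression of a marked mRNA under substitutional promoters, in work on multiplexed gene control and mRNA turnover.

The annotated sequence is 6,269 nt, somewhat shorter than the sum of the listed backbone and insert sizes.
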