Addgene plasmid #122935: pSM001
Purpose: Expression of the marked mRNA under the control of substitutional promoters.
Depositing lab: Attila Becskei. Depositing organization: University of Basel. Publication: Multiplexed gene control reveals rapid mRNA turnover. Baudrimont A, Voegeli S, Viloria EC, Stritt F, Lenon M, Wada T, Jaquet V, Becskei A. Sci Adv. 2017 Jul 12;3(7):e1700006. doi: 10.1126/sciadv.1700006. eCollection 2017 Jul. PubMed 28706991.
Backbone
  Vector backbone: pRS306
  Backbone manufacturer: ATCC
  Backbone size w/o insert (bp): 4805
  Vector type: Yeast Expression
  Selectable markers: URA3
Growth in bacteria
  Bacterial resistance: Ampicillin, 100 μg/mL
  Growth temperature: 37°C
  Growth strain: DH5alpha
  Copy number: High Copy
Gene/Insert
  Gene/Insert name: YML029W (Marked)
  Species: S. cerevisiae (budding yeast)
  Insert size (bp): 1979
  Mutation: YML029W: bp 52-63 GAGATTGATCTT to GAAATAGACCTA
  Promoter: [tetO2]4inPgal1
  Cloning method: Restriction Enzyme; 5′ cloning site KpnI (not destroyed); 3′ cloning site NotI (not destroyed)
Terms and licenses: Academic/Nonprofit Terms; Industry Terms: Not Available to Industry
Depositor comments: pRS306KpnI-Fig1-XhoI-Tgal7-AvrII-[tetO2]4inPgal1-BglII-5'UTR_YML029W_4silmut_RS_BamHI-EcoRI-Ter-NotI
How to cite: pSM001 was a gift from Attila Becskei (Addgene plasmid # 122935 ; http://n2t.net/addgene:122935 ; RRID:Addgene_122935)
